Addgene plasmid #98707: GLT-1b delta 4
Purpose: mammalian expression of Glt1b delta 4 mutant
Depositing lab: Paul Rosenberg. Depositing organization: Boston Children's Hospital.
Backbone
  Vector backbone: pcDNA3
  Backbone manufacturer: Invitrogen
  Vector type: Mammalian Expression
  Selectable markers: Neomycin (select with G418)
Growth in bacteria
  Bacterial resistance: Ampicillin, 100 μg/mL
  Growth temperature: 37°C
  Growth strain: DH5alpha
  Copy number: High Copy
Gene/Insert
  Gene/Insert name: Glt1b
  Species: R. norvegicus (rat)
  Mutation: missing last 4 amino acids at the C-terminus. I521V and N538Y (please see depositor comments section below)
  Entrez Gene: Slc1a2 (a.k.a. Eaat2, Glt, Glt-1)
Terms and licenses: Academic/Nonprofit Terms; Industry Terms: Not Available to Industry
Depositor comments: Please note that mutations I521V and N538Y in Glt1b (reference AF451299) were found during Addgene's quality control. The depositor noted that these mutations do NOT affect plasmid function.
How to cite: GLT-1b delta 4 was a gift from Paul Rosenberg (Addgene plasmid # 98707 ; http://n2t.net/addgene:98707 ; RRID:Addgene_98707)
