[The description below was written by a language model from this plasmid's Addgene catalogue record and pLannotate feature annotations shown in this document.]
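Description:
GLT-1b delta 4 is a mammalian expression plasmid built on the pcDNA3 backbone that carries a C-terminally truncated form of rat Glt1b, a variant of the glutamate transporter encoded by Slc1a2 (also known as Eaat2 or GLT-1). The sequenced record is about 7.1 kb. In bacteria it is maintained at high copy through a ColE1/pUC-type origin and selected with ampicillin via the β-lactamase gene. An f1 origin is also present, which allows single-stranded DNA production. For mammalian cells, an SV40 early promoter drives a neomycin phosphotransferase gene followed by an SV40 polyadenylation signal, allowing G418 selection of stable transfectants.

The Slc1a2 coding sequence sits downstream of the human cytomegalovirus immediate early enhancer and promoter and upstream of the bovine growth hormone polyadenylation signal, giving strong constitutive expression in transfected mammalian cells. T7 and SP6 phage promoters flank the insert in opposing orientations and can serve for in vitro transcription or as sequencing primer sites. The encoded protein is a sodium-dependent, high-affinity transporter that takes up L-glutamate and aspartate. In this construct the last four C-terminal amino acids are deleted. No epitope tag or reporter is annotated. Repository sequencing also found two substitutions, I521V and N538Y, relative to the reference Glt1b sequence, and the depositor stated that these do not affect plasmid function. Several short annotated fragments (HIV-1 LTR, ble, lacI, bom) appear to be partial automated matches to backbone sequence rather than functional elements. The stated purpose is mammalian expression of the delta 4 mutant; the record does not say what property the deletion is meant to test.
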