Features (pLannotate 1.2.2; 21 found; start..end, strand, type, name):
      1..380     +  enhancer       CMV enhancer: human cytomegalovirus immediate early enhancer
    381..584     +  promoter       CMV promoter: human cytomegalovirus (CMV) immediate early promoter
    580..613     +  LTR            5' LTR (truncated) (fragment): truncated 5' long terminal repeat (LTR) from HIV-1
    629..647     +  promoter       T7 promoter: promoter for bacteriophage T7 RNA polymerase
    720..2372    +  CDS            Slc1a2: EAA2_RAT - Also known as Eaat2, Glt1. Experimental evidence at protein level: Swiss-Prot protein existence level 1. Sodium-dependent, high-affinity amino acid transporter that mediates the uptake of L-glutamate and also L-aspartate and D-aspartate (PubMed:1448170, PubMed:7913472). Functions as a symporter that transports one amino acid molecule together with two or three Na(+) ions and one proton, in parallel with the counter-transport of one K(+) ion (PubMed:1448170). Mediates Cl(-) flux that is not coupled to amino acid transport; this avoids the accumulation of negative charges due to aspar
   2464..2482    -  promoter       SP6 promoter: promoter for bacteriophage SP6 RNA polymerase
   2508..2732    +  polyA_signal   bGH poly(A) signal: bovine growth hormone polyadenylation signal
   2736..2757    +  promoter       SV40 promoter (fragment): SV40 enhancer and early promoter
   2778..3206    +  rep_origin     f1 ori (sequence partly withheld): f1 bacteriophage origin of replication; arrow indicates direction of (+) strand synthesis
   3220..3549    +  promoter       SV40 promoter: SV40 enhancer and early promoter
   3616..4407    +  CDS            neo: KKA2_KLEPN - Also known as kan, nptII. Experimental evidence at protein level: Swiss-Prot protein existence level 1. Resistance to kanamycin, neomycin, paromomycin, ribostamycin, butirosin and gentamicin B. From Klebsiella pneumoniae.
   4431..4589    +  CDS            ble (fragment): BLE_KLEPN - Experimental evidence at protein level: Swiss-Prot protein existence level 1. Binding protein with a strong affinity to the bleomycin family of antibiotics. Binds to CL990; an antimitotic-antibiotic compound. From Klebsiella pneumoniae.
   4584..4705    +  polyA_signal   SV40 poly(A) signal: SV40 polyadenylation signal
   4778..4794    -  protein_bind   lac operator: The lac repressor binds to the lac operator to inhibit transcription in E. coli. This inhibition can be relieved by adding lactose or isopropyl-β-D-thiogalactopyranoside (IPTG). lac repressor encoded by lacI
   4802..4832    -  promoter       lac promoter: promoter for the E. coli lac operon
   4847..4868    -  protein_bind   CAP binding site: CAP binding activates transcription in the presence of cAMP. E. coli catabolite activator protein
   4881..4973    -  CDS            lacI (fragment): lac repressor; lacI; The lac repressor binds to the lac operator to inhibit transcription in E. coli. This inhibition can be relieved by adding lactose or isopropyl-β-D-thiogalactopyranoside (IPTG).
   5156..5744    -  rep_origin     ori: high-copy-number ColE1/pMB1/pBR322/pUC origin of replication
   5915..6775    -  CDS            AmpR: β-lactamase; bla; confers resistance to ampicillin, carbenicillin, and related antibiotics
   6776..6880    -  promoter       AmpR promoter: bla
   6939..6991    -  misc_feature   bom (fragment): basis of mobility region from pBR322
>Addgene plasmid #98707 | GLT-1b delta 4 | addgene full sequence | sequence record 193958 | Addgene NGS Result
GACATTGATTATTGACTAGTTATTAATAGTAATCAATTACGGGGTCATTAGTTCATAGCCCATATATGGA
GTTCCGCGTTACATAACTTACGGTAAATGGCCCGCCTGGCTGACCGCCCAACGACCCCCGCCCATTGACG
TCAATAATGACGTATGTTCCCATAGTAACGCCAATAGGGACTTTCCATTGACGTCAATGGGTGGAGTATT
TACGGTAAACTGCCCACTTGGCAGTACATCAAGTGTATCATATGCCAAGTACGCCCCCTATTGACGTCAA
TGACGGTAAATGGCCCGCCTGGCATTATGCCCAGTACATGACCTTATGGGACTTTCCTACTTGGCAGTAC
ATCTACGTATTAGTCATCGCTATTACCATGGTGATGCGGTTTTGGCAGTACATCAATGGGCGTGGATAGC
GGTTTGACTCACGGGGATTTCCAAGTCTCCACCCCATTGACGTCAATGGGAGTTTGTTTTGGCACCAAAA
TCAACGGGACTTTCCAAAATGTCGTAACAACTCCGCCCCATTGACGCAAATGGGCGGTAGGCGTGTACGG
TGGGAGGTCTATATAAGCAGAGCTCTCTGGCTAACTAGAGAACCCACTGCTTACTGGCTTATCGAAATTA
ATACGACTCACTATAGGGAGACCCAAGCTTGGTACCGAGCTCGGATCCACTAGTAACGGCCGCCAGTGTG
CTGGAATTCGCCCTTCGCCATGGCATCAACCGAGGGTGCCAACAATATGCCCAAGCAGGTGGAAGTGCGC
ATGCACGACAGCCACCTCAGCTCCGAGGAGCCAAAGCACCGAAACCTGGGCATGCGCATGTGCGACAAGC
TGGGGAAGAACCTCCTGCTCTCACTGACTGTGTTTGGTGTCATCCTGGGAGCAGTATGTGGCGGGCTGCT
TCGCTTGGCGGCTCCCATCCACCCTGATGTGGTCATGTTGATAGCCTTCCCGGGGGACATCCTCATGAGG
ATGCTGAAGATGCTCATCCTCCCTCTCATCATTTCCAGTCTCATCACAGGGCTGTCAGGGCTGGATGCTA
AAGCCAGCGGCCGCCTAGGCACGAGAGCCATGGTATATTACATGTCCACGACCATCATTGCCGCTGTGCT
GGGGGTCATCCTGGTGTTGGCCATCCACCCTGGGAATCCCAAACTCAAGAAGCAGCTGGGGCCTGGGAAG
AAGAACGACGAGGTGTCCAGCCTGGATGCCTTCCTGGATCTCATTAGAAATCTCTTCCCGGAGAACCTGG
TACAAGCCTGTTTCCAACAGATTCAGACTGTGACAAAGAAAGTTCTGGTGGCACCTCCATCCGAGGAGGC
CAATACAACCAAGGCAGTCATCTCCCTGTTGAATGAGACCATGAATGAGGCCCCTGAAGAAACTAAGATC
GTTATCAAGAAGGGCCTGGAGTTCAAGGACGGGATGAATGTCTTAGGTCTGATTGGATTCTTTATTGCTT
TCGGCATTGCCATGGGGAAGATGGGTGAGCAGGCCAAGCTGATGGTGGAGTTCTTCAACATTCTGAACGA
GATTGTCATGAAGTTAGTGATCATGATCATGTGGTATTCCCCGCTGGGTATCGCCTGCTTGATCTGTGGG
AAGATCATCGCCATCAAGGACTTAGAAGTGGTTGCTAGGCAGCTGGGGATGTACATGATCACAGTGATCG
TGGGCCTCATCATTCATGGGGGCATCTTTCTCCCCTTGATTTACTTTGTAGTGACCAGAAAAAACCCATT
CTCCTTTTTTGCTGGCATTTTCCAAGCCTGGATCACTGCCCTGGGAACCGCTTCCAGTGCTGGAACTTTG
CCTGTCACCTTCCGTTGCTTGGAAGATAATCTAGGGATTGACAAGCGTGTGACCAGATTCGTCCTCCCAG
TCGGAGCAACCATTAACATGGATGGTACAGCCCTTTACGAAGCCGTGGCAGCCATCTTCATAGCCCAGAT
GAATGGGGTCATCCTGGATGGAGGTCAGATAGTGACTGTAAGCCTTACAGCAACTCTGGCGAGCATTGGT
GCAGCCAGTATTCCCAGCGCCGGGTTGGTCACCATGCTCCTCATTCTCACAGCTGTGGGCCTGCCGACAG
AGGACATCAGTCTGCTGGTGGCAGTGGACTGGCTGCTGGATAGAATGAGAACTTCGGTCAATGTAGTGGG
CGATTCTTTTGGGGCTGGGATTGTCTATCACCTTTCCAAGTCCGAGCTGGACACCATTGACTCCCAACAC
CGAATGCACGAAGACATCGAAATGACCAAGACGCAGTCCGTTTATGACGACACGAAGAACCACAGGGAAA
GCAACTCTAATCAGTGTGTCTATGCCGCACACAACTCTGTCGTAATAGATGAGTGCAAGGTACCTTTCCC
ATTCCTGGATATCTGATAAGGGCGAATTCTGCAGATATCCATCACACTGGCGGCCGCTCGAGCATGCATC
TAGAGGGCCCTATTCTATAGTGTCACCTAAATGCTAGAGCTCGCTGATCAGCCTCGACTGTGCCTTCTAG
TTGCCAGCCATCTGTTGTTTGCCCCTCCCCCGTGCCTTCCTTGACCCTGGAAGGTGCCACTCCCACTGTC
CTTTCCTAATAAAATGAGGAAATTGCATCGCATTGTCTGAGTAGGTGTCATTCTATTCTGGGGGGTGGGG
TGGGGCAGGACAGCAAGGGGGAGGATTGGGAAGACAATAGCAGGCATGCTGGGGATGCGGTGGGCTCTAT
GGCTTCTGAGGCGGAAAGAACCAGCTGGGGCTCTAGGGGGTATCCCC
[124 nt withheld, positions 2778-2901]
C
[91 nt withheld, positions 2903-2993]
A
[49 nt withheld, positions 2995-3043]
CCTTTGACGTTGGAGTCCACGTTCTTT
[37 nt withheld, positions 3071-3107]
ACCCTATCTCGGTCTATTCTTTTGATTTATAAGGGATTTTGCCGATTTCGGCCTATTGGTTAAAAAATGA
GCTGATTTAACAAAAATTTAACGCGAATTAATTCTGTGGAATGTGTGTCAGTTAGGGTGTGGAAAGTCCC
CAGGCTCCCCAGCAGGCAGAAGTATGCAAAGCATGCATCTCAATTAGTCAGCAACCAGGTGTGGAAAGTC
CCCAGGCTCCCCAGCAGGCAGAAGTATGCAAAGCATGCATCTCAATTAGTCAGCAACCATAGTCCCGCCC
CTAACTCCGCCCATCCCGCCCCTAACTCCGCCCAGTTCCGCCCATTCTCCGCCCCATGGCTGACTAATTT
TTTTTATTTATGCAGAGGCCGAGGCCGCCTCTGCCTCTGAGCTATTCCAGAAGTAGTGAGGAGGCTTTTT
TGGAGGCCTAGGCTTTTGCAAAAAGCTCCCGGGAGCTTGTATATCCATTTTCGGATCTGATCAAGAGACA
GGATGAGGATCGTTTCGCATGATTGAACAAGATGGATTGCACGCAGGTTCTCCGGCCGCTTGGGTGGAGA
GGCTATTCGGCTATGACTGGGCACAACAGACAATCGGCTGCTCTGATGCCGCCGTGTTCCGGCTGTCAGC
GCAGGGGCGCCCGGTTCTTTTTGTCAAGACCGACCTGTCCGGTGCCCTGAATGAACTGCAGGACGAGGCA
GCGCGGCTATCGTGGCTGGCCACGACGGGCGTTCCTTGCGCAGCTGTGCTCGACGTTGTCACTGAAGCGG
GAAGGGACTGGCTGCTATTGGGCGAAGTGCCGGGGCAGGATCTCCTGTCATCTCACCTTGCTCCTGCCGA
GAAAGTATCCATCATGGCTGATGCAATGCGGCGGCTGCATACGCTTGATCCGGCTACCTGCCCATTCGAC
CACCAAGCGAAACATCGCATCGAGCGAGCACGTACTCGGATGGAAGCCGGTCTTGTCGATCAGGATGATC
TGGACGAAGAGCATCAGGGGCTCGCGCCAGCCGAACTGTTCGCCAGGCTCAAGGCGCGCATGCCCGACGG
CGAGGATCTCGTCGTGACCCATGGCGATGCCTGCTTGCCGAATATCATGGTGGAAAATGGCCGCTTTTCT
GGATTCATCGACTGTGGCCGGCTGGGTGTGGCGGACCGCTATCAGGACATAGCGTTGGCTACCCGTGATA
TTGCTGAAGAGCTTGGCGGCGAATGGGCTGACCGCTTCCTCGTGCTTTACGGTATCGCCGCTCCCGATTC
GCAGCGCATCGCCTTCTATCGCCTTCTTGACGAGTTCTTCTGAGCGGGACTCTGGGGTTCGAAATGACCG
ACCAAGCGACGCCCAACCTGCCATCACGAGATTTCGATTCCACCGCCGCCTTCTATGAAAGGTTGGGCTT
CGGAATCGTTTTCCGGGACGCCGGCTGGATGATCCTCCAGCGCGGGGATCTCATGCTGGAGTTCTTCGCC
CACCCCAACTTGTTTATTGCAGCTTATAATGGTTACAAATAAAGCAATAGCATCACAAATTTCACAAATA
AAGCATTTTTTTCACTGCATTCTAGTTGTGGTTTGTCCAAACTCATCAATGTATCTTATCATGTCTGTAT
ACCGTCGACCTCTAGCTAGAGCTTGGCGTAATCATGGTCATAGCTGTTTCCTGTGTGAAATTGTTATCCG
CTCACAATTCCACACAACATACGAGCCGGAAGCATAAAGTGTAAAGCCTGGGGTGCCTAATGAGTGAGCT
AACTCACATTAATTGCGTTGCGCTCACTGCCCGCTTTCCAGTCGGGAAACCTGTCGTGCCAGCTGCATTA
ATGAATCGGCCAACGCGCGGGGAGAGGCGGTTTGCGTATTGGGCGCTCTTCCGCTTCCTCGCTCACTGAC
TCGCTGCGCTCGGTCGTTCGGCTGCGGCGAGCGGTATCAGCTCACTCAAAGGCGGTAATACGGTTATCCA
CAGAATCAGGGGATAACGCAGGAAAGAACATGTGAGCAAAAGGCCAGCAAAAGGCCAGGAACCGTAAAAA
GGCCGCGTTGCTGGCGTTTTTCCATAGGCTCCGCCCCCCTGACGAGCATCACAAAAATCGACGCTCAAGT
CAGAGGTGGCGAAACCCGACAGGACTATAAAGATACCAGGCGTTTCCCCCTGGAAGCTCCCTCGTGCGCT
CTCCTGTTCCGACCCTGCCGCTTACCGGATACCTGTCCGCCTTTCTCCCTTCGGGAAGCGTGGCGCTTTC
TCATAGCTCACGCTGTAGGTATCTCAGTTCGGTGTAGGTCGTTCGCTCCAAGCTGGGCTGTGTGCACGAA
CCCCCCGTTCAGCCCGACCGCTGCGCCTTATCCGGTAACTATCGTCTTGAGTCCAACCCGGTAAGACACG
ACTTATCGCCACTGGCAGCAGCCACTGGTAACAGGATTAGCAGAGCGAGGTATGTAGGCGGTGCTACAGA
GTTCTTGAAGTGGTGGCCTAACTACGGCTACACTAGAAGAACAGTATTTGGTATCTGCGCTCTGCTGAAG
CCAGTTACCTTCGGAAAAAGAGTTGGTAGCTCTTGATCCGGCAAACAAACCACCGCTGGTAGCGGTGGTT
TTTTTGTTTGCAAGCAGCAGATTACGCGCAGAAAAAAAGGATCTCAAGAAGATCCTTTGATCTTTTCTAC
GGGGTCTGACGCTCAGTGGAACGAAAACTCACGTTAAGGGATTTTGGTCATGAGATTATCAAAAAGGATC
TTCACCTAGATCCTTTTAAATTAAAAATGAAGTTTTAAATCAATCTAAAGTATATATGAGTAAACTTGGT
CTGACAGTTACCAATGCTTAATCAGTGAGGCACCTATCTCAGCGATCTGTCTATTTCGTTCATCCATAGT
TGCCTGACTCCCCGTCGTGTAGATAACTACGATACGGGAGGGCTTACCATCTGGCCCCAGTGCTGCAATG
ATACCGCGAGACCCACGCTCACCGGCTCCAGATTTATCAGCAATAAACCAGCCAGCCGGAAGGGCCGAGC
GCAGAAGTGGTCCTGCAACTTTATCCGCCTCCATCCAGTCTATTAATTGTTGCCGGGAAGCTAGAGTAAG
TAGTTCGCCAGTTAATAGTTTGCGCAACGTTGTTGCCATTGCTACAGGCATCGTGGTGTCACGCTCGTCG
TTTGGTATGGCTTCATTCAGCTCCGGTTCCCAACGATCAAGGCGAGTTACATGATCCCCCATGTTGTGCA
AAAAAGCGGTTAGCTCCTTCGGTCCTCCGATCGTTGTCAGAAGTAAGTTGGCCGCAGTGTTATCACTCAT
GGTTATGGCAGCACTGCATAATTCTCTTACTGTCATGCCATCCGTAAGATGCTTTTCTGTGACTGGTGAG
TACTCAACCAAGTCATTCTGAGAATAGTGTATGCGGCGACCGAGTTGCTCTTGCCCGGCGTCAATACGGG
ATAATACCGCGCCACATAGCAGAACTTTAAAAGTGCTCATCATTGGAAAACGTTCTTCGGGGCGAAAACT
CTCAAGGATCTTACCGCTGTTGAGATCCAGTTCGATGTAACCCACTCGTGCACCCAACTGATCTTCAGCA
TCTTTTACTTTCACCAGCGTTTCTGGGTGAGCAAAAACAGGAAGGCAAAATGCCGCAAAAAAGGGAATAA
GGGCGACACGGAAATGTTGAATACTCATACTCTTCCTTTTTCAATATTATTGAAGCATTTATCAGGGTTA
TTGTCTCATGAGCGGATACATATTTGAATGTATTTAGAAAAATAAACAAATAGGGGTTCCGCGCACATTT
CCCCGAAAAGTGCCACCTGACGTCGACGGATCGGGAGATCTCCCGATCCCCTATGGTGCACTCTCAGTAC
AATCTGCTCTGATGCCGCATAGTTAAGCCAGTATCTGCTCCCTGCTTGTGTGTTGGAGGTCGCTGAGTAG
TGCGCGAGCAAAATTTAAGCTACAACAAGGCAAGGCTTGACCGACAATTGCATGAAGAATCTGCTTAGGG
TTAGGCGTTTTGCGCTGCTTCGCGATGTACGGGCCAGATATACGCGTT
